Addgene plasmid #147778: pnYC-NpM-HsNot1iso1_1356-1561_V
Purpose: Bacterial Expression of HsNot1iso1_1356-1561
Depositing lab: Elisa Izaurralde. Depositing organization: Max Planck Institute for Developmental Biology. Publication: A DDX6-CNOT1 complex and W-binding pockets in CNOT9 reveal direct links between miRNA target recognition and silencing. Chen Y, Boland A, Kuzuoglu-Ozturk D, Bawankar P, Loh B, Chang CT, Weichenrieder O, Izaurralde E. Mol Cell. 2014 Jun 5;54(5):737-50. doi: 10.1016/j.molcel.2014.03.034. Epub 2014 Apr 24. PubMed 24768540.
Backbone
  Vector backbone: Unknown
  Vector type: Bacterial Expression
Growth in bacteria
  Bacterial resistance: Chloramphenicol, 25 μg/mL
  Growth temperature: 37°C
  Growth strain: DH5alpha
  Copy number: Low Copy
Gene/Insert
  Gene/Insert name: HsNot1iso1_1356-1561
  Species: H. sapiens (human)
  Entrez Gene: CNOT1 (a.k.a. AD-005, CDC39, HPE12, NOT1, NOT1H, VIBOS)
  Cloning method: Unknown
Terms and licenses: Academic/Nonprofit Terms; Industry Terms: Not Available to Industry
Depositor comments: Plasmids from this collection were made available to the research community and donated after the lab closed. Please note that the sequence provided by the depositing laboratory may be theoretical/predicted or based on Sanger sequencing results. There may be discrepancies between sequencing results obtained by Addgene and the depositor sequence. If an Addgene verified sequence is not available, please contact before placing your order to request that our lab fully sequence the plasmid.
How to cite: pnYC-NpM-HsNot1iso1_1356-1561_V was a gift from Elisa Izaurralde (Addgene plasmid # 147778 ; http://n2t.net/addgene:147778 ; RRID:Addgene_147778)
