[The description below was written by a language model from this plasmid's Addgene catalogue record and pLannotate feature annotations shown in this document.]
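Description:
pnYC-NpM-HsNot1iso1_1356-1561_V is a 6.1 kb bacterial expression plasmid for producing a fragment of human CNOT1 (isoform 1, residues 1356–1561) in E. coli. CNOT1 is the scaffold subunit of the CCR4-NOT deadenylase complex. The catalogue lists the backbone as unknown, but the annotated features point to a pACYC-type architecture. These include a p15A origin of replication, a chloramphenicol acetyltransferase gene driven by its own cat promoter, and several disrupted remnants of a tetracycline resistance gene and its promoter flanking the expression cassette. Selection is with chloramphenicol and the plasmid is recorded as low copy. Because p15A is compatible with ColE1-type origins, such a plasmid can be maintained alongside a second expression plasmid, which suits co-expression of protein complex partners, although the record does not state this use explicitly.

The expression cassette consists of a T7 promoter with an adjacent lac operator, giving IPTG-inducible transcription in hosts that supply T7 RNA polymerase, followed by the T7 gene 10 ribosome binding site. The open reading frame begins with a cytosolic maltose-binding protein lacking its signal sequence, which serves as an N-terminal solubility and affinity tag. It continues after a short linker into the CNOT1 segment. The annotation tool matched this segment to the mouse orthologue, but the catalogue specifies the human sequence. A T7 terminator closes the unit, and the short hit to a T7 gene 10-derived tag just upstream of it is probably vector sequence rather than a fused tag. No lacI gene is annotated. The associated study examined how CNOT1 and its partners DDX6 and CNOT9 link miRNA target recognition to silencing, consistent with use for recombinant protein production in structural and binding studies.
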