Features (pLannotate 1.2.2; 18 found; start..end, strand, type, name):
    739..834     -  CDS            resD (fragment): REDF_ECOLI - Also known as D. Protein inferred from homology: Swiss-Prot protein existence level 3. Acts as a repressor of transcription and as a site-specific resolvase that cleaves at the RfsF site. From Escherichia coli (strain K12).
    824..881     +  CDS            TcR (fragment): tetracycline efflux protein; tet; confers resistance to tetracycline
    878..971     -  CDS            TcR (fragment): tetracycline efflux protein; tet; confers resistance to tetracycline
   1475..2375    -  CDS            TcR (fragment): tetracycline efflux protein; tet; confers resistance to tetracycline
   2402..2420    +  promoter       T7 promoter: promoter for bacteriophage T7 RNA polymerase
   2421..2445    +  protein_bind   lac operator: The lac repressor binds to the lac operator to inhibit transcription in E. coli. This inhibition can be relieved by adding lactose or isopropyl-β-D-thiogalactopyranoside (IPTG). lac repressor encoded by lacI
   2460..2482    +  RBS            RBS: efficient ribosome binding site from bacteriophage T7 gene 10 (Olins and Rangwala, 1989)
   2493..3589    +  CDS            MBP (fragment): maltose binding protein from E. coli; malE (mutated); This version of the gene does not encode a signal sequence, so MBP will remain in the cytosol.
   3641..4258    +  CDS            Cnot1 (fragment): CNOT1_MOUSE - Also known as Kiaa1007. Experimental evidence at protein level: Swiss-Prot protein existence level 1. Scaffolding component of the CCR4-NOT complex which is one of the major cellular mRNA deadenylases and is linked to various cellular processes including bulk mRNA degradation, miRNA-mediated repression, translational repression during translational initiation and general transcription regulation. Additional complex functions may be a consequence of its influence on mRNA expression. Its scaffolding function implies its interaction with the catalytic complex module and diverse RNA-
   4299..4348    +  CDS            SET1 (fragment): solubility-enhancement tag derived from T7 phage gene 10B
   4356..4403    +  terminator     T7 terminator: transcription terminator for bacteriophage T7 RNA polymerase
   4426..4530    -  CDS            TcR (fragment): tetracycline efflux protein; tet; confers resistance to tetracycline
   4578..4606    -  promoter       tet promoter: E. coli promoter for tetracycline efflux protein gene
   4718..5263    +  rep_origin     p15A ori: Plasmids containing the medium-copy-number p15A origin of replication can be propagated in E. coli cells that contain a second plasmid with the ColE1 origin.
   5351..5406    +  rep_origin     RSF ori (fragment): Plasmids containing the RSF 1030 origin of replication can be propagated in E. coli cells that contain additional plasmids with compatible origins.
   5525..5668    -  mobile_element IS1 (fragment): prokaryotic transposable element IS1
   5789..5891    +  promoter       cat promoter: promoter of the E. coli cat gene encoding chloramphenicol acetyltransferase
   5892..441     +  CDS            CmR (across the origin): chloramphenicol acetyltransferase; cat; confers resistance to chloramphenicol
>Addgene plasmid #147778 | pnYC-NpM-HsNot1iso1_1356-1561_V | depositor full sequence | sequence record 290225 | Full Sequence
GGTATGGCAATGAAAGACGGTGAGCTGGTGATATGGGATAGTGTTCACCCTTGTTACACCGTTTTCCATG
AGCAAACTGAAACGTTTTCATCGCTCTGGAGTGAATACCACGACGATTTCCGGCAGTTTCTACACATATA
TTCGCAAGATGTGGCGTGTTACGGTGAAAACCTGGCCTATTTCCCTAAAGGGTTTATTGAGAATATGTTT
TTCGTCTCAGCCAATCCCTGGGTGAGTTTCACCAGTTTTGATTTAAACGTGGCCAATATGGACAACTTCT
TCGCCCCCGTTTTCACCATGGGCAAATATTATACGCAAGGCGACAAGGTGCTGATGCCGCTGGCGATTCA
GGTTCATCATGCCGTCTGTGATGGCTTCCATGTCGGCAGAATGCTTAATGAATTACAACAGTACTGCGAT
GAGTGGCAGGGCGGGGCGTAATTTTTTTAAGGCAGTTATTGGTGCCCTTAAACGCCTGGTGCTACGCCTG
AATAAGTGATAATAAGCGGATGAATGGCAGAAATTCGAAAGCAAATTCGACCCGGTCGTCGGTTCAGGGC
AGGGTCGTTAAATAGCCGCTTATGTCTATTGCTGGTTTACCGGTTTATTGACTACCGGAAGCAGTGTGAC
CGTGTGCTTCTCAAATGCCTGAGGCCAGTTTGCTCAGGCTCTCCCCGTGGAGGTAATAATTGACGATATG
ATCATTTATTCTGCCTCCCAGAGCCTGATAAAAACGGTTAGCGCTTCGTTAATACAGATGTAGGTGTTCC
ACAGGGTAGCCAGCAGCATCCTGCGATGCAGATCCGGAACATAATGGTGCAGGGCGCTTGTTTCGGCGTG
GGTATGGTGGCAGGCCCCGTGGCCGGGGGACTGTTGGGCGCTGCCGGCACCTGTCCTACGAGTTGCATGA
TAAAGAAGACAGTCATAAGTGCGGCGACGATAGTCATGCCCCGCGCCCACCGGAAGGAGCTACCGGACAG
CGGTGCGGACTGTTGTAACTCAGAATAAGAAATGAGGCCGCTCATGGCGTTGACTCTCAGTCATAGTATC
GTGGTATCACCGGTTGGTTCCACTCTCTGTTGCGGGCAACTTCAGCAGCACGTAGGGGACTTCCGCGTTT
CCAGACTTTACGAAACACGGAAACCGAAGACCATTCATGTTGTTGCTCAGGTCGCAGACGTTTTGCAGCA
GCAGTCGCTTCACGTTCGCTCGCGTATCGGTGATTCATTCTGCTAACCAGTAAGGCAACCCCGCCAGCCT
AGCCGGGTCCTCAACGACAGGAGCACGATCATGCGCACCCGTGGCCAGGACCCAACGCTGCCCGAGATGC
GCCGCGTGCGGCTGCTGGAGATGGCGGACGCGATGGATATGTTCTGCCAAGGGTTGGTTTGCGCATTCAC
AGTTCTCCGCAAGAATTGATTGGCTCCAATTCTTGGAGTGGTGAATCCGTTAGCGAGGTGCCGCCGGCTT
CCATTCAGGTCGAGGTGGCCCGGCTCCATGCACCGCGACGCAACGCGGGGAGGCAGACAAGGTATAGGGC
GGCGCCTACAATCCATGCCAACCCGTTCCATGTGCTCGCCGAGGCGGCATAAATCGCCGTGACGATCAGC
GGTCCAGTGATCGAAGTTAGGCTGGTAAGAGCCGCGAGCGATCCTTGAAGCTGTCCCTGATGGTCGTCAT
CTACCTGCCTGGACAGCATGGCCTGCAACGCGGGCATCCCGATGCCGCCGGAAGCGAGAAGAATCATAAT
GGGGAAGGCCATCCAGCCTCGCGTCGCGAACGCCAGCAAGACGTAGCCCAGCGCGTCGGCCGCCATGCCG
GCGATAATGGCCTGCTTCTCGCCGAAACGTTTGGTGGCGGGACCAGTGACGAAGGCTTGAGCGAGGGCGT
GCAAGATTCCGAATACCGCAAGCGACAGGCCGATCATCGTCGCGCTCCAGCGAAAGCGGTCCTCGCCGAA
AATGACCCAGAGCGCTGCCGGCACCTGTCCTACGAGTTGCATGATAAAGAAGACAGTCATAAGTGCGGCG
ACGATAGTCATGCCCCGCGCCCACCGGAAGGAGCTGACTGGGTTGAAGGCTCTCAAGGGCATCGGTCGAC
GCTCTCCCTTATGCGACTCCTGCATTAGGAAGCAGCCCAGTAGTAGGTTGAGGCCGTTGAGCACCGCCGC
CGCAAGGAATGGTGCATGCAAGGAGATGGCGCCCAACAGTCCCCCGGCCACGGGGCCTGCCACCATACCC
ACGCCGAAACAAGCGCTCATGAGCCCGAAGTGGCGAGCCCGATCTTCCCCATCGGTGATGTCGGCGATAT
AGGCGCCAGCAACCGCACCTGTGGCGCCGGTGATGCCGGCCACGATGCGTCCGGCGTAGAGGATCAGACT
AAGATCTCGATCCCGCGAAATTAATACGACTCACTATAGGGGAATTGTGAGCGGATAACAATTCCCCACT
AGTAATAATTTTGTTTAACTTTAAGAAGGAGATATACCATGGAAACTGAAGAAGGTAAACTGGTAATCTG
GATTAACGGCGATAAAGGCTATAACGGTCTCGCTGAAGTCGGTAAGAAATTCGAGAAAGATACCGGAATT
AAAGTCACCGTTGAGCATCCGGATAAACTGGAAGAGAAATTCCCACAGGTTGCGGCAACTGGCGATGGCC
CTGACATTATCTTCTGGGCACACGACCGCTTTGGTGGCTACGCTCAATCTGGCCTGTTGGCTGAAATCAC
CCCGGACAAAGCGTTCCAGGACAAGCTGTATCCGTTTACCTGGGATGCCGTACGTTACAACGGCAAGCTG
ATTGCTTACCCGATCGCTGTTGAAGCGTTATCGCTGATTTATAACAAAGACCTGCTGCCGAACCCGCCAA
AAACCTGGGAAGAGATCCCGGCGCTGGATAAAGAACTGAAAGCGAAAGGTAAGAGCGCCCTGATGTTCAA
CCTGCAAGAACCGTACTTCACCTGGCCGCTGATTGCTGCTGACGGGGGTTATGCGTTCAAGTATGAAAAC
GGCAAGTACGACATTAAAGACGTGGGCGTGGATAACGCTGGCGCGAAAGCGGGTCTGACCTTCCTGGTTG
ACCTGATTAAAAACAAACACATGAATGCAGACACCGATTACTCCATCGCAGAAGCTGCCTTTAATAAAGG
CGAAACAGCGATGACCATCAACGGCCCGTGGGCATGGTCCAACATCGACACCAGCAAAGTGAATTATGGT
GTAACGGTACTGCCGACCTTCAAGGGTCAACCATCCAAACCGTTCGTTGGCGTGCTGAGCGCAGGTATTA
ACGCCGCCAGTCCGAACAAAGAGCTGGCAAAAGAGTTCCTCGAAAACTATCTGCTGACTGATGAAGGTCT
GGAAGCGGTTAATAAAGACAAACCGCTGGGTGCCGTAGCGCTGAAGTCTTACGAGGAAGAGTTGGCGAAA
GATCCACGTATTGCCGCCACGATGGAAAACGCCCAGAAAGGTGAAATCATGCCGAACATCCCGCAGATGT
CCGCTTTCTGGTATGCCGTGCGTACTGCGGTGATCAACGCCGCCAGCGGTCGTCAGACTGTCGATGAAGC
CCTTAAAGACGCGCAGACTGGTACCGGCAGCGGCCTGGAAGTTCTGTTCCAGGGGCCCCATATGCTCGAG
CAGTACAGCTACCACGACATCAATGTCTATTCCCTTGCGGGCTTGGCACCACACATTACTCTAAATCCAA
CAATTCCCTTGTTTCAGGCCCATCCACAGTTGAAGCAGTGTGTGCGTCAGGCAATTGAACGGGCTGTCCA
GGAGCTGGTCCATCCTGTGGTGGATCGATCAATTAAGATTGCCATGACTACTTGTGAGCAAATAGTCAGG
AAGGATTTTGCCCTGGATTCGGAGGAATCTCGAATGCGAATAGCAGCTCATCACATGATGCGTAACTTGA
CAGCTGGAATGGCTATGATTACATGCAGGGAACCTTTGCTCATGAGCATATCTACCAACTTAAAAAACAG
TTTTGCCTCAGCCCTTCGTACTGCTTCCCCACAACAAAGAGAAATGATGGATCAGGCAGCTGCTCAATTA
GCTCAGGACAATTGTGAGTTGGCTTGCTGTTTTATTCAGAAGACTGCAGTAGAAAAAGCAGGCCCTGAGA
TGGACAAGAGATTAGCAACTGAATTTGAGCTGAGAAAACATGCTAGGCAAGAAGGACGCAGATACTGTGA
TCCTGTTGTTTTAACATATCAAGCTGAACGGATGCCAGAGCAAATCAGGCTGAAAGTTTAAGGATCCTAA
TAGTCTAGAGCTAGCCCTAGGAGATCCGGCTGCTAACAAAGCCCGAAAGGAAGCTGAGTTGGCTGCTGCC
ACCGCTGAGCAATAACTAGCATAACCCCTTGGGGCCTCTAAACGGGTCTTGAGGGGTTTTTTGCTGAAAG
GAGGAACTATATCCGGATATCCCGCAAGAGGCCCGGCAGTACCGGCATAACCAAGCCTATGCCTACAGCA
TCCAGGGTGACGGTGCCGAGGATGACGATGAGCGCATTGTTAGATTTCATACACGGTGCCTGACTGCGTT
AGCAATTTAACTGTGATAAACTACCGCATTAAAGCTTATCGATGATAAGCTGTCAAACATGAGAATTACA
ACTTATATCGTATGGGGCTGACTTCAGGTGCTACATTTGAAGAGATAAATTGCACTGAAATCAAGAAATA
TTTTATCTGATTAATAAGATGATCTTCTTGAGATCGTTTTGGTCTGCGCGTAATCTCTTGCTCTGAAAAC
GAAAAAACCGCCTTGCAGGGCGGTTTTTCGAAGGTTCTCTGAGCTACCAACTCTTTGAACCGAGGTAACT
GGCTTGGAGGAGCGCAGTCACCAAAACTTGTCCTTTCAGTTTAGCCTTAACCGGCGCATGACTTCAAGAC
TAACTCCTCTAAATCAATTACCAGTGGCTGCTGCCAGTGGTGCTTTTGCATGTCTTTCCGGGTTGGACTC
AAGACGATAGTTACCGGATAAGGCGCAGCGGTCGGACTGAACGGGGGGTTCGTGCATACAGTCCAGCTTG
GAGCGAACTGCCTACCCGGAACTGAGTGTCAGGCGTGGAATGAGACAAACGCGGCCATAACAGCGGAATG
ACACCGGTAAACCGAAAGGCAGGAACAGGAGAGCGCACGAGGGAGCCGCCAGGGGGAAACGCCTGGTATC
TTTATAGTCCTGTCGGGTTTCGCCACCACTGATTTGAGCGTCAGATTTCGTGATGCTTGTCAGGGGGGCG
GAGCCTATGGAAAAACGGCTTTGCCGCGGCCCTCTCACTTCCCTGTTAAGTATCTTCCTGGCATCTTCCA
GGAAATCTCCGCCCCGTTCGTAAGCCATTTCCGCTCGCCGCAGTCGAACGACCGAGCGTAGCGAGTCAGT
GAGCGAGGAAGCGGAATATATCCTGTATCACATATTCTGCTGACGCACCGGTGCAGCCTTTTTTCTCCTG
CCACATGAAGCACTTCACTGACACCCTCATCAGTGCCAACATAGTAAGCCAGTATACACTCCCCTAGCGC
TGATGTCCGGCGGTGCTTTTGCCGTTACGCACCACCCCGTCAGTAGCTGAACAGGAGGGACAGCTGATAG
AAACAGAAGCCACTGGAGCACCTCAAAAACACCATCATACACTAAATCAGTAAGTTGGCAGCATCACCCG
ACGCACTTTGCGCCGAATAAATACCTGTGACGGAAGATCACTTCGCAGAATAAATAAATCCTGGTGTCCC
TGTTGATACCGGGAAGCCCTGGGCCAACTTTTGGCGAAAATGAGACGTTGATCGGCACGTAAGAGGTTCC
AACTTTCACCATAATGAAATAAGATCACTACCGGGCGTATTTTTTGAGTTATCGAGATTTTCAGGAGCTA
AGGAAGCTAAAATGGAGAAAAAAATCACTGGATATACCACCGTTGATATATCCCAATGGCATCGTAAAGA
ACATTTTGAGGCATTTCAGTCAGTTGCTCAATGTACCTATAACCAGACCGTTCAGCTGGATATTACGGCC
TTTTTAAAGACCGTAAAGAAAAATAAGCACAAGTTTTATCCGGCCTTTATTCACATTCTTGCCCGCCTGA
TGAATGCTCATCCGGAATTC
